Addgene plasmid #80926: pHD-DsRed-w+
Purpose: Vector for generating dsDNA donors for HDR. Contains the visible marker 3xP3-DsRed and GMR-white for identifying backbone incorporation.
Depositing lab: Kate O'Connor-Giles. Depositing organization: University of Wisconsin, Madison.
Backbone
  Vector backbone: pJ204
  Backbone manufacturer: DNA 2.0
  Backbone size w/o insert (bp): 27848
  Total vector size (bp): 7140
  Vector type: high copy, amp resistance
Growth in bacteria
  Bacterial resistance: Ampicillin, 100 μg/mL
  Growth temperature: 37°C
  Growth strain: DH5alpha
  Copy number: High Copy
Gene/Insert 1
  Gene/Insert name: LoxP-3xP3-DsRed-LoxP
  Species: Synthetic
  Insert size (bp): 1225
  Promoter: 3xP3
  Cloning method: Unknown
  Sequencing primers: 5′ ACGAAAGGCTCAGTCGAAAG; 3′ TGATATCAAAATTATACATGTCAACG
Gene/Insert 2
  Gene/Insert name: GMR-white
  Species: D. melanogaster (fly)
  Insert size (bp): 2997
  Promoter: GMR::hsp70
  Cloning method: Gibson Cloning
  Sequencing primers: 5′ GTCTGACGCTCAGTGGAACG; 3′ GAGTCAGGCAACTATGGATGAACG
Resource information
  A portion of this plasmid was derived from a plasmid made by: We had it synthesized by DNA 2.0
Terms and licenses: Academic/Nonprofit Terms; Industry Terms: Not Available to Industry
How to cite: pHD-DsRed-w+ was a gift from Kate O'Connor-Giles (Addgene plasmid # 80926 ; http://n2t.net/addgene:80926 ; RRID:Addgene_80926)
