[The description below was written by a language model from this plasmid's Addgene catalogue record and pLannotate feature annotations shown in this document.]
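Description:
pHD-DsRed-w+ is a Drosophila donor-template vector for building double-stranded DNA donors for homology-directed repair (HDR). It is based on the synthetic pJ204 backbone and is propagated in E. coli as a high-copy plasmid, with a ColE1/pUC-type origin and a β-lactamase gene for ampicillin selection. The annotated sequence is 7,090 nt, close to the catalogue's total size of 7,140 bp. The listed backbone size is larger than the whole plasmid and appears to be a data-entry error. Short annotated fragments of KanR, lacZα, 5S rRNA and the rrnB terminators appear to be backbone remnants rather than functional units.

The plasmid carries two marker cassettes with different roles. The first is a synthetic loxP-3xP3-DsRed-loxP unit. The eye-specific 3xP3 element, placed on an hsp70 minimal promoter fragment, drives a DsRed coding sequence (annotated as DsRed-Express) that ends in SV40 3′ sequences and a polyadenylation signal. The flanking loxP sites are annotated on the same strand, so Cre recombinase can remove the marker once edited animals have been identified by red eye fluorescence. Users would presumably clone homology arms on either side of this cassette, although the record does not describe the cloning sites.

The second cassette, GMR-white, was added by Gibson assembly. It expresses the Drosophila white pigment-precursor transporter from a GMR::hsp70 promoter and, in the feature table, lies beyond the ori, well separated from the loxP cassette. According to the record, its purpose is to identify backbone incorporation. Clean HDR should transfer only the DsRed cassette, so eye pigmentation in a white mutant background would indicate that the whole plasmid had integrated, allowing such events to be discarded.
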