Features (pLannotate 1.2.2; 15 found; start..end, strand, type, name):
    858..954     -  promoter       AmpR promoter (fragment): bla
    984..1008    -  CDS            KanR (fragment): aminoglycoside phosphotransferase; aph(3')-Ia; confers resistance to kanamycin
   1037..1152    +  ncRNA          5S rRNA: Accession: RF00001 - 5S ribosomal RNA
   1156..1196    +  terminator     rrnB T1 terminator (fragment): transcription terminator T1 from the E. coli rrnB gene
   1285..1318    -  protein_bind   loxP: Cre-mediated recombination occurs in the 8-bp core sequence (GCATACAT). Cre recombinase
   1406..1528    +  promoter       hsp70 promoter (fragment): Drosophila melanogaster hsp70Bb promoter
   1550..2224    +  CDS            DsRed-Express: DsRed-Express is a basic (constitutively fluorescent) orange fluorescent protein published in 2002, derived from Discosoma sp.. It is reported to be a rapidly-maturing tetramer with low acid sensitivity.
   2242..2325    +  CDS            large T antigen (fragment): large T antigen from SV40 (simian virus 40)
   2348..2469    +  polyA_signal   SV40 poly(A) signal: SV40 polyadenylation signal
   2476..2509    -  protein_bind   loxP: Cre-mediated recombination occurs in the 8-bp core sequence (GCATACAT). Cre recombinase
   3045..3064    +  CDS            lacZα (fragment): LacZα fragment of β-galactosidase; lacZ fragment
   3089..3106    -  terminator     rrnB T2 terminator (fragment): transcription terminator T2 from the E. coli rrnB gene
   3331..3919    -  rep_origin     ori: high-copy-number ColE1/pMB1/pBR322/pUC origin of replication
   4814..6874    +  CDS            w: WHITE_DROME - Experimental evidence at transcript level: Swiss-Prot protein existence level 2. Part of a membrane-spanning permease system necessary for the transport of pigment precursors into pigment cells responsible for eye color. White dimerize with brown for the transport of guanine. Scarlet and white complex transports a metabolic intermediate (such as 3- hydroxy kynurenine) from the cytoplasm into the pigment granules. From Drosophila melanogaster (Fruit fly).
   7085..855     -  CDS            AmpR (across the origin): β-lactamase; bla; confers resistance to ampicillin, carbenicillin, and related antibiotics
>Addgene plasmid #80926 | pHD-DsRed-w+ | depositor full sequence | sequence record 152782 | pHD-DsRed-w+ sequence 7090 bps
ATGCTTAATCAGTGAGGCACCTATCTCAGCGATCTGTCTATTTCGTTCATCCATAGTTGCCTGACTCCCC
GTCGTGTAGATAACTACGATACGGGAGGGCTTACCATCTGGCCCCAGCGCTGCGATGATACCGCGAGAAC
CACGCTCACCGGCTCCGGATTTATCAGCAATAAACCAGCCAGCCGGAAGGGCCGAGCGCAGAAGTGGTCC
TGCAACTTTATCCGCCTCCATCCAGTCTATTAATTGTTGCCGGGAAGCTAGAGTAAGTAGTTCGCCAGTT
AATAGTTTGCGCAACGTTGTTGCCATCGCTACAGGCATCGTGGTGTCACGCTCGTCGTTTGGTATGGCTT
CATTCAGCTCCGGTTCCCAACGATCAAGGCGAGTTACATGATCCCCCATGTTGTGCAAAAAAGCGGTTAG
CTCCTTCGGTCCTCCGATCGTTGTCAGAAGTAAGTTGGCCGCAGTGTTATCACTCATGGTTATGGCAGCA
CTGCATAATTCTCTTACTGTCATGCCATCCGTAAGATGCTTTTCTGTGACTGGTGAGTACTCAACCAAGT
CATTCTGAGAATAGTGTATGCGGCGACCGAGTTGCTCTTGCCCGGCGTCAATACGGGATAATACCGCGCC
ACATAGCAGAACTTTAAAAGTGCTCATCATTGGAAAACGTTCTTCGGGGCGAAAACTCTCAAGGATCTTA
CCGCTGTTGAGATCCAGTTCGATGTAACCCACTCGTGCACCCAACTGATCTTCAGCATCTTTTACTTTCA
CCAGCGTTTCTGGGTGAGCAAAAACAGGAAGGCAAAATGCCGCAAAAAAGGGAATAAGGGCGACACGGAA
ATGTTGAATACTCATATTCTTCCTTTTTCAATATTATTGAAGCATTTATCAGGGTTATTGTCTCATGAGC
GGATACATATTTGAATGTATTTAGAAAAATAAACAAATAGGGGTCAGTGTTACAACCAATTAACCAATTC
TGAACATTATCGCGAGCCCATTTATACCTGAATATGGCTCATAACACCCCTTGTTTGCCTGGCGGCAGTA
GCGCGGTGGTCCCACCTGACCCCATGCCGAACTCAGAAGTGAAACGCCGTAGCGCCGATGGTAGTGTGGG
GACTCCCCATGCGAGAGTAGGGAACTGCCAGGCATCAAATAAAACGAAAGGCTCAGTCGAAAGACTGGGC
CTTTCGCCCGGGCTAATTATGGGGTGTCGCCCTTCGCTGAAGCAGGTGGAATTCTTGCATGCTAGCGGCC
GCGGACATATGCACACCTGCGATCATAACTTCGTATAATGTATGCTATACGAAGTTATCGTACGGGATCT
AATTCAATTAGAGACTAATTCAATTAGAGCTAATTCAATTAGGATCCAAGCTTATCGATTTCGAACCCTC
GACCGCCGGAGTATAAATAGAGGCGCTTCGTCTACGGAGCGACAATTCAATTCAAACAAGCAAAGTGAAC
ACGTCGCTAAGCGAAAGCTAAGCAAATAAACAAGCGCAGCTGAACAAGCTAAACAATCGGCTCGAAGCCG
GTCGCCACCATGGCCTCCTCCGAGGACGTCATCAAGGAGTTCATGCGCTTCAAGGTGCGCATGGAGGGCT
CCGTGAACGGCCACGAGTTCGAGATCGAGGGCGAGGGCGAGGGCCGCCCCTACGAGGGCACCCAGACCGC
CAAGCTGAAGGTGACCAAGGGCGGCCCCCTGCCCTTCGCCTGGGACATCCTGTCCCCCCAGTTCCAGTAC
GGCTCCAAGGTGTACGTGAAGCACCCCGCCGACATCCCCGACTACAAGAAGCTGTCCTTCCCCGAGGGCT
TCAAGTGGGAGCGCGTGATGAACTTCGAGGACGGCGGCGTGGTGACCGTGACCCAGGACTCCTCCCTCCA
GGACGGCTCCTTCATCTACAAGGTGAAGTTCATCGGCGTGAACTTCCCCTCCGACGGCCCCGTAATGCAG
AAGAAGACTATGGGCTGGGAGGCGTCCACCGAGCGCCTGTACCCCCGCGACGGCGTGCTGAAGGGCGAGA
TCCACAAGGCCCTGAAGCTGAAGGACGGCGGCCACTACCTGGTGGAGTTCAAGTCCATCTACATGGCCAA
GAAGCCCGTGCAGCTGCCCGGCTACTACTACGTGGACTCCAAGCTGGACATCACCTCCCACAACGAGGAC
TACACCATCGTGGAGCAGTACGAGCGCGCCGAGGGCCGCCACCACCTGTTCCTGTAGGGGCCGCGACTCT
AGATCATAATCAGCCATACCACATTTGTAGAGGTTTTACTTGCTTTAAAAAACCTCCCACACCTCCCCCT
GAACCTGAAACATAAAATGAATGCAATTGTTGTTGTTAACTTGTTTATTGCAGCTTATAATGGTTACAAA
TAAAGCAATAGCATCACAAATTTCACAAATAAAGCATTTTTTTCACTGCATTCTAGTTGTGGTTTGTCCA
AACTCATCAATGTATCTTAACCGGTATAACTTCGTATAATGTATGCTATACGAAGTTATAGAAGAGCACT
AGTAAAGATCTCCATGCATAAGGCGCGCCTAGGCCTTCTGCAGCTCGAGGCTCTTCCGTCAATCGAGTTC
AAGGGCGACACAAAATTTATTCTAAATGCATAATAAATACTGATAACATCTTATAGTTTGTATTATATTT
TGTATTATCGTTGACATGTATAATTTTGATATCAAAAACTGATTTTCCCTTTATTATTTTCGAGATTTAT
TTTCTTAATTCTCTTTAACAAACTAGAAATATTGTATATACAAAAAATCATAAATAATAGATGAATAGTT
TAATTATAGGTGTTCATCAATCGAAAAAGCAACGTATCTTATTTAAAGTGCGTTGCTTTTTTCTCATTTA
TAAGGTTAAATAATTCTCATATATCAAGCAAAGTGACAGGCGCCCTTAAATATTCTGACAAATGCTCTTT
CCCTAAACTCCCCCCATAAAAAAACCCGCCGAAGCGGGTTTTTACGTTATTTGCGGATTAACGATTACTC
GTTATCAGAACCGCCCAGGGGGCCCGAGCTTAAGACTGGCCGTCGTTTTACAACACAGAAAGAGTTTGTA
GAAACGCAAAAAGGCCATCCGTCAGGGGCCTTCTGCTTAGTTTGATGCCTGGCAGTTCCCTACTCTCGCC
TTCCGCTTCCTCGCTCACTGACTCGCTGCGCTCGGTCGTTCGGCTGCGGCGAGCGGTATCAGCTCACTCA
AAGGCGGTAATACGGTTATCCACAGAATCAGGGGATAACGCAGGAAAGAACATGTGAGCAAAAGGCCAGC
AAAAGGCCAGGAACCGTAAAAAGGCCGCGTTGCTGGCGTTTTTCCATAGGCTCCGCCCCCCTGACGAGCA
TCACAAAAATCGACGCTCAAGTCAGAGGTGGCGAAACCCGACAGGACTATAAAGATACCAGGCGTTTCCC
CCTGGAAGCTCCCTCGTGCGCTCTCCTGTTCCGACCCTGCCGCTTACCGGATACCTGTCCGCCTTTCTCC
CTTCGGGAAGCGTGGCGCTTTCTCATAGCTCACGCTGTAGGTATCTCAGTTCGGTGTAGGTCGTTCGCTC
CAAGCTGGGCTGTGTGCACGAACCCCCCGTTCAGCCCGACCGCTGCGCCTTATCCGGTAACTATCGTCTT
GAGTCCAACCCGGTAAGACACGACTTATCGCCACTGGCAGCAGCCACTGGTAACAGGATTAGCAGAGCGA
GGTATGTAGGCGGTGCTACAGAGTTCTTGAAGTGGTGGGCTAACTACGGCTACACTAGAAGAACAGTATT
TGGTATCTGCGCTCTGCTGAAGCCAGTTACCTTCGGAAAAAGAGTTGGTAGCTCTTGATCCGGCAAACAA
ACCACCGCTGGTAGCGGTGGTTTTTTTGTTTGCAAGCAGCAGATTACGCGCAGAAAAAAAGGATCTCAAG
AAGATCCTTTGATCTTTTCTACGGGGTCTGACGCTCAGTGGAACGACGCGCGCGTAACTCACGTTAAGGG
ATTTTGGTCATGAGCTTGCGCCGTCCCGTCAAGTCGTACGACTAGCACCTGACTGTCGAGCCCAGTGGAA
ACCCTTGAAATGCCTTTAAGTCGAGCCCAGTGGAAACCCTTGAAATGCCTTTAAGTCGAGCCCAGTGGAA
ACCCTTGAAATGCCTTTAAGTCGAGCCCAGTGGAAACCCTTGAAATGCCTTTAAGTCGAGCCCAGTGGAA
ACCCTTGAAATGCCTTTAAGTCGAGTAGCAGTCGAGGTAGGTACGTCATGCCCCGTTATTCTCTATTCGT
TTTGTGACTCTCCCTCTCTGTACTATTGCTCTCTCACTCTGTCGCACAGTAAACGGCACTCTATTCTCGT
TGCTTCGAGAGAGCGCGCCTCGAATGTTCGCGAAAAGAGCGCCGGAGTATAAATAGAGGCGCTTCGTCGA
CGGAGCGTCAATTCAATTCAAACAAGCAAAGTGAACACATCGCGAAGCAAGCTGAGCAAACAAACAAGCG
CAGCTGAACAAGCTAAACAATCTGCAATAAAGTGCAAGTTAAAGTGAATCAATTAAAAGTAACCAACAAC
CAAGTAATTAAACTAAAAACTGCAACTACTGAAATCAACCAAGAAGTCATTATTGAAGACAAGAAGAGAA
CTCTGAATAGGTCGATAGCGTCAATTCGGCACGAGGTTTCGTGACGAAGCTCCAAGCGGTTTACGCCATC
AATTAAACACAAAGTGCTGTGCCAAAACTCCTCTCGCTTCTTATTTTTGTTTGTTTTTTGAGTGATTGGG
TGGGTGATTGGTTTTGGGTGGGTAAGCAGGGGAAAGTGTGAAAAATCCCGGCAATGGGCCAAGAGGATCA
GGAGCTATTAATTCGCGGAGGCAGCAAACACCCATCTGCCGAGCATCTGAACAATGGTGACAGCGGAGCG
GCTTCGCAGAGCTGCATTAACCAGGGCTTCGGGCAGGCCAAAAACTACGGCACGCTCCTGCCACCCAGTC
CGCCGGAGGACTCCGGTTCAGGGAGCGGCCAACTAGCCGAGAACCTCACCTATGCCTGGCACAATATGGA
CATCTTTGGGGCGGTCAATCAGCCGGGCTCCGGATGGCGGCAGCTGGTCAACCGGACACGCGGACTATTC
TGCAACGAGCGACACATACCGGCGCCCAGGAAACATTTGCTCAAGAACGTTTGCGGCGTGGCCTATCCGG
GCGAACTTTTGGCCGTGATGGGCAGTTCCGGTGCCGGAAAGACGACCCTGCTGAATGCCCTTGCCTTTCG
ATCGCCGCAGGGCATCCAAGTATCGCCATCCGGGATGCGACTGCTCAATGGCCAACCTGTGGACGCCAAG
GAGATGCAGGCCAGGTGCGCCTATGTCCAGCAGGATGACCTCTTTATCGGCTCCCTAACGGCCAGGGAAC
ACCTGATTTTCCAAGCCATGGTGCGGATGCCACGACATCTGACCTATCGGCAGCGAGTGGCCCGCGTGGA
TCAGGTGATCCAGGAGCTTTCGCTCAGCAAATGTCAGCACACGATCATCGGTGTGCCCGGCAGGGTGAAA
GGTCTGTCCGGCGGAGAAAGGAAGCGTCTGGCATTCGCCTCCGAGGCACTAACCGATCCGCCGCTTCTGA
TCTGCGATGAGCCCACCTCCGGACTGGACTCATTTACCGCCCACAGCGTCGTCCAGGTGCTGAAGAAGCT
GTCGCAGAAGGGCAAGACCGTCATCCTGACCATTCATCAGCCGTCTTCCGAGCTGTTTGAGCTCTTTGAC
AAGATCCTTCTGATGGCCGAGGGCAGGGTAGCTTTCTTGGGCACTCCCAGCGAAGCCGTCGACTTCTTTT
CCTACGTGGGTGCCCAGTGTCCTACCAACTACAATCCGGCGGACTTTTACGTACAGGTGTTGGCCGTTGT
GCCCGGACGGGAGATCGAGTCCCGTGATCGGATCGCCAAGATATGCGACAATTTTGCCATTAGCAAAGTA
GCCCGGGATATGGAGCAGTTGTTGGCCACCAAAAATCTGGAGAAGCCACTGGAGCAGCCGGAGAATGGGT
ACACCTACAAGGCCACCTGGTTCATGCAGTTCCGGGCGGTCCTGTGGCGATCCTGGCTGTCGGTGCTCAA
GGAACCACTCCTCGTAAAAGTGCGACTTATTCAGACAACGATGGTTGCCATCTTGATTGGCCTCATCTTT
TTGGGCCAACAACTCACGCAAGTGGGTGTGATGAATATCAACGGAGCCATCTTCCTCTTCCTGACCAACA
TGACCTTTCAAAACGTCTTTGCCACGATAAATGTGTTCACCTCAGAGCTGCCAGTTTTTATGAGGGAGGC
CCGAAGTCGACTTTATCGCTGTGACACATACTTTCTGGGCAAAACGATTGCCGAATTGCCGCTTTTTCTC
ACAGTGCCACTGGTCTTCACGGCGATTGCCTATCCGATGATCGGACTGCGGGCCGGAGTGCTGCACTTCT
TCAACTGCCTGGCGCTGGTCACTCTGGTGGCCAATGTGTCAACGTCCTTCGGATATCTAATATCCTGCGC
CAGCTCCTCGACCTCGATGGCGCTGTCTGTGGGTCCGCCGGTTATCATACCATTCCTGCTCTTTGGCGGC
TTCTTCTTGAACTCGGGCTCGGTGCCAGTATACCTCAAATGGTTGTCGTACCTCTCATGGTTCCGTTACG
CCAACGAGGGTCTGCTGATTAACCAATGGGCGGACGTGGAGCCGGGCGAAATTAGCTGCACATCGTCGAA
CACCACGTGCCCCAGTTCGGGCAAGGTCATCCTGGAGACGCTTAACTTCTCCGCCGCCGATCTGCCGCTG
GACTACGTGGGTCTGGCCATTCTCATCGTGAGCTTCCGGGTGCTCGCATATCTGGCTCTAAGACTTCGGG
CCCGACGCAAGGAGTAGCCGACATATATCCGAAATAACTGCTTGTTTTTTTTTTTTACCATTATTACCAT
CGTGTTTACTGTTTATTGCCCCCTCAAAAAGCTAATGTAATTATATTTGTGCCAATAAAAACAAGATATG
ACCTATAGAATACAAAAAAAAAAAAAAAAAAAAAAAAAAAAACTCGACACCGGGATCCAAACCTAGCAGC
GTAATGCTCTGCTTTTACCA
