>Addgene plasmid #80926 | pHD-DsRed-w+ | addgene partial sequence | sequence record 167029 | DsRed1-N 5'-GTACTGGAACTGGGGGGACAG-3'
TGGTCACCTTCAGCTTGGCGGTCTGGGTGCCCTCGTAGGGGCGGCCCTCGCCCTCGCCCTCGATCTCGAA
CTCGTGGCCGTTCACGGAGCCCTCCATGCGCACCTTGAAGCGCATGAACTCCTTGATGACGTCCTCGGAG
GAGGCCATGGTGGCGACCGGCTTCGAGCCGATTGTTTAGCTTGTTCAGCTGCGCTTGTTTATTTGCTTAG
CTTTCGCTTAGCGACGTGTTCACTTTGCTTGTTTGAATTGAATTGTCGCTCCGTAGACGAAGCGCCTCTA
TTTATACTCCGGCGGTCGAGGGTTCGAAATCGATAAGCTTGGATCCTAATTGAATTAGCTCTAATTGAAT
TAGTCTCTAATTGAATTAGATCCCGTACGATAACTTCGTATAGCATACATTATACGAAGTTATGATCGCA
GGTGTGCATATGTCCGCGGCCGCTAGCATGCAAGAATTCCACCTGCTTCAGCGAAGGGCGACACCCCATA
ATTAGCCCGGGCGAAAGGCCCAGTCTTTCGACTGAGCCTTTCGTTTTATTTGATGCCTGGCAGTTCCCTA
CTCTCGCATGGGGAGTCCCCACACTACCATCGGCGCTACGGCGTTTCACTTCTGAGTTCGGCATGGGGTC
AGGTGGGACCACCGCGCTACTGCCGCCAGG
