>Addgene plasmid #80926 | pHD-DsRed-w+ | addgene partial sequence | sequence record 167030 | Amp-F 5'-AAGCCCTCCCGTATCGTAGT-3'
AATAGACAGATCGCTGAGATAGGTGCCTCACTGATTAAGCATTGGTAAAAGCAGAGCATTACGCTGCTAG
GTTTGGATCCCGGTGTCGAGTTTTTTTTTTTTTTTTTTTTTTTTTTTTGNATTCTATAGGTCATATCTTG
TTTTTATTGGCACAAATATAATTACATAAGCTTTTTGAGGGGGCAATAAACAGTAAACACGATGGTAATA
ATGGTAAAAAAAAAAAACAAACAGTTATTTCGGATATATGTCGGCTACTCCTTGCGTCGGGCCCGAAGTC
TTANAGCCAGATATGCGAGCACCCGGAAGCTCACGATGAGAATGGCCAGACCCACGTAGTCCAGCGGCAG
ATCGGCGGCGGANAAGTTAAGCGTCTCCAGGATGACCTTGCCCGAACTGGGGCACGTGGTGTTCGACGAT
GTGCAGCTAATTTCGCCCGGCTCCACGTCCGCCCATTGGTTAATCAGCANACCCTCGTTGGCGTAACGGA
ACCATGAGAGGTACGACAACCATTTGAGGTATACTGGCACCGAGCCCGAGTTCAAGAAGAAGCCGCCAAA
GAGCAGGAATGGTATGATAACCGGCGGACCCACAGACAGCGCCATCGAGGTAGAGGAGCTGGCGCAGGAT
ATTAGATATCCGAAGGACGTTGACACATTGGCCACCAGAGTGACCAGCGCCAGGCAGTTGAAGAAGTGCA
GCACTCCGGCCCGCAGTCCGATCATCGGA
